Addgene plasmid #184497: pYFAC-ubi-Y-pyrG
Purpose: (Empty Backbone) AMA1 based vector for optimised episomal expression in filamentous fungi, with increased selection stringency using the modified ubi-Y-pyrG marker (high stringency).
Depositing lab: Yit Heng Chooi. Depositing organization: University of Western Australia. Publication: Next-generation AMA1-based plasmids for enhanced heterologous expression in filamentous fungi. Roux I, Woodcraft C, Sbaraini N, Pepper A, Wong E, Bracegirdle J, Chooi YH. Microb Biotechnol. 2024 Sep;17(9):e70010. doi: 10.1111/1751-7915.70010. PubMed 39276061.
Backbone
  Vector backbone: pYFAC-ubi-Y-pyrG
  Backbone size (bp): 14542
  Modifications to backbone: Contains autotrophy marker pyrG fused to a ubi-Y degron for more stringent plasmid selection
  Vector type: Synthetic Biology ; Expression in Aspergillus and related filamentous fungi
  Selectable markers: URA3 ; ubi-Y-pyrG
Growth in bacteria
  Bacterial resistance: Ampicillin, 100 μg/mL
  Growth temperature: 37°C
  Growth strain: DH5alpha
  Growth instructions: For improved transformation efficiency, use a DH10B E coli, and electroporation.
  Copy number: High Copy
Gene/Insert
  Cloning method: Gibson Cloning
Terms and licenses: Academic/Nonprofit Terms; Industry Terms: Not Available to Industry
Depositor comments: Derived from pYFAC (Addgene Plasmid #168982), incorporating ubi-Y in the N-terminal of pyrG for more stringent selection. Filamentous fungi AMA1 vector , which also supports growth in E coli and yeast.
How to cite: pYFAC-ubi-Y-pyrG was a gift from Yit Heng Chooi (Addgene plasmid # 184497 ; http://n2t.net/addgene:184497 ; RRID:Addgene_184497)
