[The description below was written by a language model from this plasmid's Addgene catalogue record and pLannotate feature annotations shown in this document.]
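Description:
pYFAC-ubi-Y-pyrG is an empty three-host shuttle backbone of about 14.5 kb for episomal expression in Aspergillus and related filamentous fungi. It derives from the pYFAC vector. Autonomous replication in the fungal host depends on the large AMA1 element from Aspergillus nidulans, which spans the numbering origin of the sequence and takes up roughly a third of the plasmid. In E. coli the plasmid is maintained by a high-copy ColE1/pUC-type origin with the AmpR β-lactamase gene for ampicillin selection. A 2μ origin and a complete URA3 cassette with its own promoter allow replication and uracil-prototrophy selection in yeast.

The defining feature is the fungal selection marker. pyrG encodes orotidine-5'-phosphate decarboxylase and complements uridine/uracil auxotrophy in pyrG-deficient strains. Here its N-terminus is fused to a "ubi-Y" degron. The feature table shows a Saccharomyces cerevisiae ubiquitin coding sequence directly upstream of two fragments annotated by homology as mouse Umps and yeast URA3, and these most likely correspond to the pyrG open reading frame. By general N-degron logic, a ubiquitin fusion of this type would expose a destabilising residue after cleavage and lower the steady-state level of the marker protein. The record itself states only that the degron gives more stringent, "high stringency" plasmid selection for optimised episomal expression.

No insert is present, and the record does not state which promoters or terminators would drive a cloned gene. Gibson assembly is listed as the cloning method. The remaining annotations are short fragments that appear to be leftovers from vector construction: ptrA, lacI, lacZα, rop, bom, M13/f1 origin pieces and a lac promoter/operator region.
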