Features (pLannotate 1.2.2; 22 found; start..end, strand, type, name):
   2635..2944    +  rep_origin     M13 ori (fragment) (sequence partly withheld): M13 bacteriophage origin of replication; arrow indicates direction of (+) strand synthesis
   2943..3374    -  gene           ptrA (fragment): pyrithiamine resistance gene of Aspergillus oryzae (Kubodera et al., 2000) useful as a dominant selectable marker in Aspergillus
   4384..4611    +  CDS            ubiquitin: Saccharomyces cerevisiae ubiquitin
   4675..4836    +  CDS            Umps (fragment): UMPS_MOUSE - Experimental evidence at protein level: Swiss-Prot protein existence level 1. From Mus musculus (Mouse).
   4908..5579    +  CDS            URA3 (fragment): PYRF_YEAST - Experimental evidence at protein level: Swiss-Prot protein existence level 1. From Saccharomyces cerevisiae (strain ATCC 204508 / S288c) (Baker's yeast).
   6619..7479    +  CDS            AmpR: β-lactamase; bla; confers resistance to ampicillin, carbenicillin, and related antibiotics
   7650..8238    +  rep_origin     ori: high-copy-number ColE1/pMB1/pBR322/pUC origin of replication
   8421..8513    +  CDS            lacI (fragment): lac repressor; lacI; The lac repressor binds to the lac operator to inhibit transcription in E. coli. This inhibition can be relieved by adding lactose or isopropyl-β-D-thiogalactopyranoside (IPTG).
   8526..8547    +  protein_bind   CAP binding site: CAP binding activates transcription in the presence of cAMP. E. coli catabolite activator protein
   8562..8592    +  promoter       lac promoter: promoter for the E. coli lac operon
   8596..8618    +  protein_bind   lac operator (fragment): The lac repressor binds to the lac operator to inhibit transcription in E. coli. This inhibition can be relieved by adding lactose or isopropyl-β-D-thiogalactopyranoside (IPTG). lac repressor encoded by lacI
   8657..9999    -  rep_origin     2μ ori: yeast 2μ plasmid origin of replication
  10067..10102   +  CDS            rop (fragment): Rop protein, which maintains plasmids at low copy number; rop
  10204..10253   +  misc_feature   bom (fragment): basis of mobility region from pBR322
  10261..10476   +  promoter       URA3 promoter: S. cerevisiae URA3
  10477..11280   +  CDS            URA3: orotidine-5'-phosphate decarboxylase, required for uracil biosynthesis; S. cerevisiae URA3; yeast auxotrophic marker, counterselectable with 5-fluoroorotic acid (5-FOA)
  11359..11410   +  misc_feature   bom (fragment): basis of mobility region from pBR322
  11411..11542   -  rep_origin     M13 ori (fragment): M13 bacteriophage origin of replication; arrow indicates direction of (+) strand synthesis
  11558..11715   +  CDS            lacZα (fragment): LacZα fragment of β-galactosidase; lacZ fragment
  11721..11772   -  misc_feature   bom (fragment): basis of mobility region from pBR322
  11791..11923   +  rep_origin     f1 ori (fragment) (sequence partly withheld): f1 bacteriophage origin of replication; arrow indicates direction of (+) strand synthesis
  11919..2633    +  rep_origin     AMA1 (across the origin): replication origin from Aspergillus nidulans (Aleksenko and Clutterbuck, 1996)
>Addgene plasmid #184497 | pYFAC-ubi-Y-pyrG | addgene full sequence | sequence record 445302 | Addgene NGS Result
CTGCAGATTTTGACCTAGTTAACAAGGCACATCATGCTATCACTTCCAACACTCTTGCTGAGCGCGTTCT
GCCTTGCCTTTCTGGTTCTACGAAGTATCCAGTCCCGCCTGCAACGCCGCAGAAACGCCAAAAGGTGGGG
TTGTCAACCGCCAGCTAGAGCTCCATCGGGATTCTTTGGCATTCCGCCGTTCCTCGGTGGTCGCAGATAA
CTCCCTAAATTCCCTGAGCTAACTCTAAGTCGACCATGCCGTTTATGGTTAGCGCCTCCCAAAAAGGAAT
GGCCGACTTAGAGTTACCTCTTGACCGACTTTTTCTTTCCTCCCCCTTACATTTCGTTACCACAACACAT
TCCTATATCCAAACTCCAGGTACATAACTAGTCGAAATCTCTTTTAAATCTAGTCAAGAACTAGATACTT
AACCTTCATACTGCTTAGAGATAGCCTTTGAAGCTCTTATTTCGCTCTTTGTCTCACTCTCACCTTCCTC
CTCCTCCTCCAATCCTTTTTGCTCGGGACTAGTCCAAGACTAGTCAACGATTAGTATGCCGAGCATTCGC
GATAACGATCTCCGAAAGTCCCCAGAGTACTGTCACTATCTCGAGGCAGTTAAGGACGGGGAGCTTACGC
TGCCGGATTTCAAGATAGTAAGCCGACCCGACTAGCTTTAAGCCTAGTTACTGACTAGTCCACAGGACGA
CAATGGCGTGCCTGATATCCATCCATATGAAGTCTACTGCCGAGTGAAGGGATGCCTCAAGCGTACAGTG
AGTCTACTGCTATACTAGTTTCTGACTAGTTATTAACTAGTTGACAGGTTCCCTCTGCCAACAGAAACAT
ATTGGTCAAGCACTTGAAGGACAAGAACTCCCACGGCATGGAGTTTACATTGCACAATGGACCTCCCACT
ATGAAGGAACTGATGGAGGCCAAAGGCAAGTCCTATCTAGATTACTTGGTGACTAGTCCCTGACTAGTCA
AGTAGCATGGTATGAAGGCTTGTTTGAAGGCACTGTTCTCCCAACCCCGACTCCTACCAAGAAGCGCAAG
CGAGCTGCGTAAGTTTCTGTGAGTCTAACTAGTGTATTAGCTAATATATAGCAGCACCAAGTCCAAGGAC
CACAATACTAAGGGTGTCGAGAATTCGTGAGTTTCTTCTCCCATTTCAACTAGTCCTTGACTAGTCACTA
ACTACTTTGCAGCAACGAGGGTGAAGCTGGAAATGATCAGGACAATGGCGAGGGCCCGTAAGTACAGCCA
TTCAATGCAGACTAGTTGCTAACTAATCTGTGACTAGTTCAAGTGGTCCGTACGCCGTGCATACCCCTGT
GACTGGTAGGAATTTGAGCAAGCCTGTCTTGCCGCGCGATGAGAAAGGAAAGGCAAGTTACATTCAGCCC
CGTACCTAGGATCAGTGCTAATTTATAACCTCTAGCCACTCTTTATGCAGATCCGCCGTGAGGGTAGCAA
GGCAGCTAAATCAGCTGGTGAGAAAGGAACCATACCCTGCAAGACCTGTCGCAACGCAAAGGGCAAAGGT
AAGCTATCCAAGCTAGTTTGGGACTAGATTCTAACTAGTCTCAGCACCGTGTGGTTCAAAGCCATATTGC
GAGTTTTGGCGCTTTTTCTCATCGATTGACGAGGCAAAGGGAGCGAGTATGCAACCTCGTAAGTCAGACT
CAGACAAAGACCAACTAGTTATTGACCAGTCTTCTAGAAGGCTCTGTTGTGGATCTTGAGGCCCTGGAGA
GTTCCTCCAACAATCCGGAGACAAGCAAGTCCTCGTCGGACTAGTCACTAACTAGACTCTAACTAGTTGC
AGACATGGATAATGCAAAAGAGACAAGCAATGAAGAAAGTGGTAAGACATTTCTCCTTTGTGGTTCTGGA
CTAGTCTTTGACTAGTCACAGTCTTAAACAAGGAAAATGAGCATGAAAATGAGGAGGAAAAGGCTGCTGA
GCCCGAGGAAGTGCAGGGTGATGGCAGACATGGTAGGTTAATACCTTGTTAGTTATTGCTAGTCACTGAC
TAGTCAATAACTAGTCTCTGAACACCTTGCAATCACTCCGTTTGCGCAGCTGAACAGTGGTGAGGATAAT
AGTAGTAAGTTATTCTAGCTTCAGAGTTATAGGAGACTAGATACTAACTAGTATTAGTTGCAACTAACCT
GGATCTCAGAGACTTTGGCCTCAATCTAGAATCTATCTAGTTGTCAACTAGACTGTGGTATCATTGTCTT
TTATTTTCCTAGTCCTGGAACTAGCTTCTAACTAGTCTCCCTAATATGTGGCTGTCTTGTTTTTTTTTTT
TGTTTCCCTACCCGGATATCTAGTCCCCTTCTAGGTTCTGTTAACCTCTCGGGCTCTGATTTAGTTTAAC
GCAAACCTGAGATTAGTTTCTAACTAGTCTCTAGGTTTTCTATCCACCTTTAATTGTAATAATAAATACA
AGCAACGTTTATACGTCAAAAGCATTTATAAACTTTTACCCTAAAGTAGCTTGCTTGTGTGTTTAGTTTA
TAATTAGTCTCTTATTAATTTGATGTAGGTAAGCCCGCCACAAATATATATTTTTAACAAGATACCGTGG
AAAAACTTCGTGCTATCACAAAACAGTATACAAAAAATAAGCT
[138 nt withheld, positions 2634-2771]
CCTTTGACGTTGGAGTCCACGTTCTTT
[37 nt withheld, positions 2799-2835]
ACTCTATCTCGGGCTATTCTTTTGATTTATAAGGGATTTTGCCGATTTCGGTCTATTGGTTAAAAAATGA
GCTGATTTAACAAAAATTTAACGCGAATTTTAACAAAATGGGGTGACGATGAGCCGCTCTTGCATCTTTG
TTTGTATTATACTGTCTTTCTTGTTACACATAATTATTCTAGAATGCCCCACCGTTACATACGGGACACA
GCCATTTACATATGCATGTGGATTACGAGCTAACGAGTTCATTCAAATCTCAGAACTATCACATAATCAT
CATTCCCCTATCGTCAAAGACCGTAAGACAAATCCGGTTCATGCACTGAACCCATTCGGGTAGTGAGTCA
TTTACTCAGCACACTCGCGCTGACGCTCGTCGAACACCTTCAATGCCTCCTCGGCAGCCTTGACACCACT
GAGAACCATGGCACCGAAGGTAGGGCCCATGCGGTTAAAGCCATCAATTTCAGACAGCTCCATACCGCCG
ATTATCAAGCCCTTAGTAACCTCGCGGGTGTTCTTGACGATGGCATCCTGCGGCCGCCCAGAAAATTACG
GGTATGTCCTCCACTGTGTTGAAGTCAGAAAAACAATCGATAATTTGAAGCTCATTAAAATGCCAGTTCC
GTCGTCGCCGTTGCCCTAGGAGCTATTCCAGTGCTTAGCTTCATTCATGGATGTATCGTGACTGGCCTTC
GGAAGGATGCCAAGGTCCCCTATCCGCACAGCTATGCGACCGTTGAGCAATGCAAGTCAAATGTGTGCAT
ACCTGGTCTTTGGTTTGGTACACCGCTATGTGAAGATTATTAATGCTGAAGTCATGATACAGGCCAAAGC
CGAGCAATTTAACTGCGCGCAGCGGGCCCACGCTAACTACCTCGAGAATATGCCTCAAACAATGCTCTTC
ACCCTCTTCGCGGGTCTGAAATACCCTCACCTGGCAACAGCAATTGGCGCTTCATGGCTGTTTTTCCGAT
CTCTCTACTTGTACGGCTATGTGTACTCGGGTAAGCCACAAGGCAAGGGCAGATTGCTGGGAGGTTTCTT
CTGGTTTTCTCAAGGCGCTCTGTGGGCTCTGAGTGTGTTTGGTGTTGCCAAAGACATGATCTCTTACTGA
GAGTTATTCTGTGTCTGACGAAATATGTTGTGTATATATATATATGTACGTTAAAAGTTCCGTGGAGTTA
CCAGTGATTGACCAATGTTTTATCTTCTACAGTTCTGCCTGTCTACCCCATTCTAGCTGTACCTGACTAC
AGAGTAGTTTAATTGTGGTTGACCCCACAGTCGGAGGCGGAGGAATACAGCACCGATGTGGCCTGTCTCC
ATCCAGATTGGCACGCAATTTTTACACGCGGAAAAGATCGAGATAGAGTACGACTTTAAATTTAGTCCCC
GGCGGCTTCTATTTTAGAATATTTGAGATTTGATTCTCAAGCAATTGATTTGGTTGGGTCACCCTCAATT
GGATAATATACCTCATTGCTCGGCTACTTCAACTCATCAATCACCGTCATACCCCGCATATAACCCTCCA
TTCCCACGATGCAGATTTTCGTCAAGACTTTGACCGGTAAAACCATAACATTGGAAGTTGAATCTTCCGA
TACCATCGACAACGTTAAGTCGAAAATTCAAGACAAGGAAGGTATCCCTCCAGATCAACAAAGATTGATC
TTTGCCGGTAAGCAGCTAGAAGACGGTAGAACGCTGTCTGATTACAACATTCAGAAGGAGTCCACCTTAC
ATCTTGTGCTAAGGCTAAGAGGTGGTTATCACGGATCCGGAGCTTGGCTGTTGCCCGTCTCACTGGTGAA
AAGAAAAACCACCCTGGCGCCCAATACGTCGTCCAAGTCGCAATTGACTTACGGTGCTCGAGCCAGCAAG
CACCCCAATCCTCTGGCAAAGAGACTTTTTGAGATTGCCGAAGCAAAGAAGACAAACGTTACCGTCTCTG
CTGATGTGACGACAACCCGAGAACTCCTGGACCTCGCTGACCGTACGGAAGCTGTTGGATCCAATACATA
TGCCGTCTAGCAATGGACTAATCAACTTTTGATGATACAGGTCTCGGTCCCTACATCGCCGTCATCAAGA
CACACATCGACATCCTCACCGATTTCAGCGTCGACACTATCAATGGCCTGAATGTGCTGGCTCAAAAGCA
CAACTTTTTGATCTTCGAGGACCGCAAATTCATCGACATCGGCAATACCGTCCAGAAGCAATACCACGGC
GGTGCTCTGAGGATCTCCGAATGGGCCCACATTATCAACTGCAGCGTTCTCCCTGGCGAGGGCATCGTCG
AGGCTCTGGCCCAGACCGCATCTGCGCAAGACTTCCCCTATGGTCCTGAGAGAGGACTGTTGGTCCTGGC
AGAGATGACCTCCAAAGGATCGCTGGCTACGGGCGAGTATACCAAGGCATCGGTTGACTACGCTCGCAAA
TACAAGAACTTCGTTATGGGTTTCGTGTCGACGCGGGCCCTGACGGAAGTGCAGTCGGATGTGTCTTCAG
CCTCGGAGGATGAAGATTTCGTGGTCTTCACGACGGGTGTGAACCTCTCTTCCAAAGGAGATAAGCTTGG
ACAGCAATACCAGACTCCTGCATCGGCTATTGGACGCGGTGCCGACTTTATCATCGCCGGTCGAGGCATC
TACGCTGCTCCCGACCCGGTTGAAGCTGCACAGCGGTACCAGAAAGAAGGCTGGGAAGCTTATATGGCCA
GAGTATGCGGCAAGTCATGATTTCCTCTTGGAGCAAAAGTGTAGTGCCAGTACGAGTGTTGTGGAGGAAG
GCTGCATACATTGTGCCTGTCATTAAACGATGAGCTCGTCCGTATTGGCCCCTGTAATGCCATGTTTTCC
GCCCCCAATCGTCAAGGTTTTCCCTTTGTTAGATTCCTACCAGTCATCTAGCAAGTGAGGTAAGCTTTGC
CAGAAACGCCAAGGCTTTATCTATGTAGTCGATAAGCAAAGTGGACTGATAGCTTAATATGGAAGGTCCC
TCAGGACAAGTCGACCTGTGCAGAAGAGATAACAGCTTGGCATCACGCATCAGTGCCTCCTCTCAGACAG
AATAAGTCGCCATAAGTTATCGACCGAACCTAGGTAGGGTATATTTGGTGACGACAATACCTCCCGACGA
TACCTGGATTAGACACCGTATGCCGCGAATTAACGCCTTCCGACCAAGTCCCTTTTGGTGATCGACACTT
TAGGATCATCTCCTGCCAGTCGCCCAGACTGACGGTGTTATGGTGGCGCGCTATGGCTTTCCTAGCCGGT
CAAGCTCCGTGCACTAGAGAGCGGAGAAGGAGGGGGAGTTGATAGGGAATGATATCTAGGTAGAGAAGTA
CTCCAACCAGAGATATGCGGATCAATGCTCCGGCAGTTGTTAGCATACCCCAACCTCGTTTAAGTATCCT
CTTCTTCCATCCATCTTTATCATTATTTGTCTATGTGCATCCCTAGATCACGTCAATTATTTCGATAAAT
GGATACGTGCACTCGGGAATGCGTGATTGGCTCGTCTCGTGTTCTCAGTTCCTCATTCCCCCCCACGTTA
CATTGACAACGGAGTATTAGCCTATGGTCCTGTTCGATAAGCTTGCTCCATCGCCTCCACTACGTCAAGC
GGAGTATCAGACATGAGCTCTACCCCAGATATCGCCTGCTTATCGCTGGTTGCTTTGTCATGCAAGTACA
GATCACATCGGCAATTCTGATAACAGATGGTGCCATTGTCCCGTAATCAATTGCCCATTGAAAAAGGAAG
AGTATGAGTATTCAACATTTCCGTGTCGCCCTTATTCCCTTTTTTGCGGCATTTTGCCTTCCTGTTTTTG
CTCACCCAGAAACGCTGGTGAAAGTAAAAGATGCTGAAGATCAGTTGGGTGCACGAGTGGGTTACATCGA
ACTGGATCTCAACAGCGGTAAGATCCTTGAGAGTTTTCGCCCCGAAGAACGTTTTCCAATGATGAGCACT
TTTAAAGTTCTGCTATGTGGCGCGGTATTATCCCGTATTGACGCCGGGCAAGAGCAACTCGGTCGCCGCA
TACACTATTCTCAGAATGACTTGGTTGAGTACTCACCAGTCACAGAAAAGCATCTTACGGATGGCATGAC
AGTAAGAGAATTATGCAGTGCTGCCATAACCATGAGTGATAACACTGCGGCCAACTTACTTCTGACAACG
ATCGGAGGACCGAAGGAGCTAACCGCTTTTTTGCACAACATGGGGGATCATGTAACTCGCCTTGATCGTT
GGGAACCGGAGCTGAATGAAGCCATACCAAACGACGAGCGTGACACCACGATGCCTGTAGCAATGGCAAC
AACGTTGCGCAAACTATTAACTGGCGAACTACTTACTCTAGCTTCCCGGCAACAATTAATAGACTGGATG
GAGGCGGATAAAGTTGCAGGACCACTTCTGCGCTCGGCCCTTCCGGCTGGCTGGTTTATTGCTGATAAAT
CTGGAGCCGGTGAGCGTGGGTCTCGCGGTATCATTGCAGCACTGGGGCCAGATGGTAAGCCCTCCCGTAT
CGTAGTTATCTACACGACGGGGAGTCAGGCAACTATGGATGAACGAAATAGACAGATCGCTGAGATAGGT
GCCTCACTGATTAAGCATTGGTAACTGTCAGACCAAGTTTACTCATATATACTTTAGATTGATTTAAAAC
TTCATTTTTAATTTAAAAGGATCTAGGTGAAGATCCTTTTTGATAATCTCATGACCAAAATCCCTTAACG
TGAGTTTTCGTTCCACTGAGCGTCAGACCCCGTAGAAAAGATCAAAGGATCTTCTTGAGATCCTTTTTTT
CTGCGCGTAATCTGCTGCTTGCAAACAAAAAAACCACCGCTACCAGCGGTGGTTTGTTTGCCGGATCAAG
AGCTACCAACTCTTTTTCCGAAGGTAACTGGCTTCAGCAGAGCGCAGATACCAAATACTGTTCTTCTAGT
GTAGCCGTAGTTAGGCCACCACTTCAAGAACTCTGTAGCACCGCCTACATACCTCGCTCTGCTAATCCTG
TTACCAGTGGCTGCTGCCAGTGGCGATAAGTCGTGTCTTACCGGGTTGGACTCAAGACGATAGTTACCGG
ATAAGGCGCAGCGGTCGGGCTGAACGGGGGGTTCGTGCACACAGCCCAGCTTGGAGCGAACGACCTACAC
CGAACTGAGATACCTACAGCGTGAGCTATGAGAAAGCGCCACGCTTCCCGAAGGGAGAAAGGCGGACAGG
TATCCGGTAAGCGGCAGGGTCGGAACAGGAGAGCGCACGAGGGAGCTTCCAGGGGGAAACGCCTGGTATC
TTTATAGTCCTGTCGGGTTTCGCCACCTCTGACTTGAGCGTCGATTTTTGTGATGCTCGTCAGGGGGGCG
GAGCCTATGGAAAAACGCCAGCAACGCGGCCTTTTTACGGTTCCTGGCCTTTTGCTGGCCTTTTGCTCAC
ATGTTCTTTCCTGCGTTATCCCCTGATTCTGTGGATAACCGTATTACCGCCTTTGAGTGAGCTGATACCG
CTCGCCGCAGCCGAACGACCGAGCGCAGCGAGTCAGTGAGCGAGGAAGCGGAAGAGCGCCCAATACGCAA
ACCGCCTCTCCCCGCGCGTTGGCCGATTCATTAATGCAGCTGGCACGACAGGTTTCCCGACTGGAAAGCG
GGCAGTGAGCGCAACGCAATTAATGTGAGTTAGCTCACTCATTAGGCACCCCAGGCTTTACACTTTATGC
TTCCGGCTCGTATGTTGTGTGGAATTGTGAGCGGATAACAATTTCACACAGGAAACAGCTATGACCATGA
TTACGCCACTGAACGAAGCATCTGTGCTTCATTTTGTAGAACAAAAATGCAACGCGAGAGCGCTAATTTT
TCAAACAAAGAATCTGAGCTGCATTTTTACAGAACAGAAATGCAACGCGAAAGCGCTATTTTACCAACGA
AGAATCTGTGCTTCATTTTTGTAAAACAAAAATGCAACGCGAGAGCGCTAATTTTTCAAACAAAGAATCT
GAGCTGCATTTTTACAGAACAGAAATGCAACGCGAGAGCGCTATTTTACCAACAAAGAATCTATACTTCT
TTTTTGTTCTACAAAAATGCATCCCGAGAGCGCTATTTTTCTAACAAAGCATCTTAGATTACTTTTTTTC
TCCTTTGTGCGCTCTATAATGCAGTCTCTTGATAACTTTTTGCACTGTAGGTCCGTTAAGGTTAGAAGAA
GGCTACTTTGGTGTCTATTTTCTCTTCCATAAAAAAAGCCTGACTCCACTTCCCGCGTTTACTGATTACT
AGCGAAGCTGCGGGTGCATTTTTTCAAGATAAAGGCATCCCCGATTATATTCTATACCGATGTGGATTGC
GCATACTTTGTGAACAGAAAGTGATAGCGTTGATGATTCTTCATTGGTCAGAAAATTATGAACGGTTTCT
TCTATTTTGTCTCTATATACTACGTATAGGAAATGTTTACATTTTCGTATTGTTTTCGATTCACTCTATG
AATAGTTCTTACTACAATTTTTTTGTCTAAAGAGTAATACTAGAGATAAACATAAAAAATGTAGAGGTCG
AGTTTAGATGCAAGTTCAAGGAGCGAAAGGTGGATGGGTAGGTTATATAGGGATATAGCACAGAGATATA
TAGCAAAGAGATACTTTTGAGCAATGTTTGTGGAAGCGGTATTCGCAATATTTTAGTAGCTCGTTACAGT
CCGGTGCGTTTTTGGTTTTTTGAAAGTGCGTCTTCAGAGCGCTTTTGGTTTTCAAAAGCGCTCTGAAGTT
CCTATACTTTCTAGAGAATAGGAACTTCGGAATAGGAACTTCAAAGCGTTTCCGAAAACGAGCGCTTCCG
AAAATGCAACGCGAGCTGCGCACATACAGCTCACTGTTCACGTCGCACCTATATCTGCGTGTTGCCTGTA
TATATATATACATGAGAAGAACGGCATAGTGCGTGTTTATGCTTAAATGCGTACTTATATGCGTCTATTT
ATGTAGGATGAAAGGTAGTCTAGTACCTCCTGTGATATTATCCCATTCCATGCGGGGTATCGTATGCTTC
CTTCAGCACTACCCTTTAGCTGTTCTATATGCTGCCACTCCTCAATTGGATTAGTCTCATCCTTCAATGC
TATCATTTCCTTTGATATTGGATCATACTAAGAAACCATTATTATCATGACATTAACCTATAAAAATAGG
CGTATCACGAGGCCCTTTCGTCTCGCGCGTTTCGGTGATGACGGTGAAAACCTCTGACACATGCAGCTCC
CGGAGACGGTCACAGCTTGTCTGTAAGCGGATGCCGGGAGCAGACAAGCCCGTCAGGGCGCGTCAGCGGG
TGTTGGCGGGTGTCGGGGCTGGCTTAACTATGCGGCATCAGAGCAGATTGTACTGAGAGTGCACCATACC
ACCTTTTCAATTCATCATTTTTTTTTTATTCTTTTTTTTGATTTCGGTTTCCTTGAAATTTTTTTGATTC
GGTAATCTCCGAACAGAAGGAAGAACGAAGGAAGGAGCACAGACTTAGATTGGTATATATACGCATATGT
AGTGTTGAAGAAACATGAAATTGCCCAGTATTCTTAACCCAACTGCACAGAACAAAAACCTGCAGGAAAC
GAAGATAAATCATGTCGAAAGCTACATATAAGGAACGTGCTGCTACTCATCCTAGTCCTGTTGCTGCCAA
GCTATTTAATATCATGCACGAAAAGCAAACAAACTTGTGTGCTTCATTGGATGTTCGTACCACCAAGGAA
TTACTGGAGTTAGTTGAAGCATTAGGTCCCAAAATTTGTTTACTAAAAACACATGTGGATATCTTGACTG
ATTTTTCCATGGAGGGCACAGTTAAGCCGCTAAAGGCATTATCCGCCAAGTACAATTTTTTACTCTTCGA
AGACAGAAAATTTGCTGACATTGGTAATACAGTCAAATTGCAGTACTCTGCGGGTGTATACAGAATAGCA
GAATGGGCAGACATTACGAATGCACACGGTGTGGTGGGCCCAGGTATTGTTAGCGGTTTGAAGCAGGCGG
CAGAAGAAGTAACAAAGGAACCTAGAGGCCTTTTGATGTTAGCAGAATTGTCATGCAAGGGCTCCCTATC
TACTGGAGAATATACTAAGGGTACTGTTGACATTGCGAAGAGCGACAAAGATTTTGTTATCGGCTTTATT
GCTCAAAGAGACATGGGTGGAAGAGATGAAGGTTACGATTGGTTGATTATGACACCCGGTGTGGGTTTAG
ATGACAAGGGAGACGCATTGGGTCAACAGTATAGAACCGTGGATGATGTGGTCTCTACAGGATCTGACAT
TATTATTGTTGGAAGAGGACTATTTGCAAAGGGAAGGGATGCTAAGGTAGAGGGTGAACGTTACAGAAAA
GCAGGCTGGGAAGCATATTTGAGAAGATGCGGCCAGCAAAACTAAAAAACTGTATTATAAGTAAATGCAT
GTATACTAAACTCACAAATTAGAGCTTCAATTTAATTATATCAGTTATTACCCTATGCGGTGTGAAATAC
CGCACAGATGCGTAAGGAGAAAATACCGCATCAGGAAATTGTAAGCGTTAATATTTTGTTAAAATTCGCG
TTAAATTTTTGTTAAATCAGCTCATTTTTTAACCAATAGGCCGAAATCGGCAAAATCCCTTATAAATCAA
AAGAATAGACCGAGATAGGGTTGAGTGGGGTACCGAGCTCGAATTCACTGGCCGTCGTTTTACAACGTCG
TGACTGGGAAAACCCTGGCGTTACCCAACTTAATCGCCTTGCAGCACATCCCCCTTTCGCCAGCTGGCGT
AATAGCGAAGAGGCCCGCACCGATCGCCCTTCCCAACAGTTGCGCAGCCTGAATGGCGAATGGCGCCTGA
TGCGGTATTTTCTCCTTACGCATCTGTGCGGTATTTCACACCGCATA
[95 nt withheld, positions 11773-11867]
T
[46 nt withheld, positions 11869-11914]
CGCCAGCTTATTTTTTGTATACTGTTTTGTGATAGCACGAAGTTTTTCCACGGTATCTTGTTAAAAATAT
ATATTTGTGGCGGGCTTACCTACATCAAATTAATAAGAGACTAATTATAAACTAAACACACAAGCAAGCT
ACTTTAGGGTAAAAGTTTATAAATGCTTTTGACGTATAAACGTTGCTTGTATTTATTATTACAATTAAAG
GTGGATAGAAAACCTAGAGACTAGTTAGAAACTAATCTCAGGTTTGCGTTAAACTAAATCAGAGCCCGAG
AGGTTAACAGAACCTAGAAGGGGACTAGATATCCGGGTAGGGAAACAAAAAAAAAAAACAAGACAGCCAC
ATATTAGGGAGACTAGTTAGAAGCTAGTTCCAGGACTAGGAAAATAAAAGACAATGATACCACAGTCTAG
TTGACAACTAGATAGATTCTAGATTGAGGCCAAAGTCTCTGAGATCCAGGTTAGTTGCAACTAATACTAG
TTAGTATCTAGTCTCCTATAACTCTGAAGCTAGAATAACTTACTACTATTATCCTCACCACTGTTCAGCT
GCGCAAACGGAGTGATTGCAAGGTGTTCAGAGACTAGTTATTGACTAGTCAGTGACTAGCAATAACTAAC
AAGGTATTAACCTACCATGTCTGCCATCACCCTGCACTTCCTCGGGCTCAGCAGCCTTTTCCTCCTCATT
TTCATGCTCATTTTCCTTGTTTAAGACTGTGACTAGTCAAAGACTAGTCCAGAACCACAAAGGAGAAATG
TCTTACCACTTTCTTCATTGCTTGTCTCTTTTGCATTATCCATGTCTGCAACTAGTTAGAGTCTAGTTAG
TGACTAGTCCGACGAGGACTTGCTTGTCTCCGGATTGTTGGAGGAACTCTCCAGGGCCTCAAGATCCACA
ACAGAGCCTTCTAGAAGACTGGTCAATAACTAGTTGGTCTTTGTCTGAGTCTGACTTACGAGGTTGCATA
CTCGCTCCCTTTGCCTCGTCAATCGATGAGAAAAAGCGCCAAAACTCGCAATATGGCTTTGAACCACACG
GTGCTGAGACTAGTTAGAATCTAGTCCCAAACTAGCTTGGATAGCTTACCTTTGCCCTTTGCGTTGCGAC
AGGTCTTGCAGGGTATGGTTCCTTTCTCACCAGCTGATTTAGCTGCCTTGCTACCCTCACGGCGGATCTG
CATAAAGAGTGGCTAGAGGTTATAAATTAGCACTGATCCTAGGTACGGGGCTGAATGTAACTTGCCTTTC
CTTTCTCATCGCGCGGCAAGACAGGCTTGCTCAAATTCCTACCAGTCACAGGGGTATGCACGGCGTACGG
ACCACTTGAACTAGTCACAGATTAGTTAGCAACTAGTCTGCATTGAATGGCTGTACTTACGGGCCCTCGC
CATTGTCCTGATCATTTCCAGCTTCACCCTCGTTGCTGCAAAGTAGTTAGTGACTAGTCAAGGACTAGTT
GAAATGGGAGAAGAAACTCACGAATTCTCGACACCCTTAGTATTGTGGTCCTTGGACTTGGTGCTGCTAT
ATATTAGCTAATACACTAGTTAGACTCACAGAAACTTACGCAGCTCGCTTGCGCTTCTTGGTAGGAGTCG
GGGTTGGGAGAACAGTGCCTTCAAACAAGCCTTCATACCATGCTACTTGACTAGTCAGGGACTAGTCACC
AAGTAATCTAGATAGGACTTGCCTTTGGCCTCCATCAGTTCCTTCATAGTGGGAGGTCCATTGTGCAATG
TAAACTCCATGCCGTGGGAGTTCTTGTCCTTCAAGTGCTTGACCAATATGTTTCTGTTGGCAGAGGGAAC
CTGTCAACTAGTTAATAACTAGTCAGAAACTAGTATAGCAGTAGACTCACTGTACGCTTGAGGCATCCCT
TCACTCGGCAGTAGACTTCATATGGATGGATATCAGGCACGCCATTGTCGTCCTGTGGACTAGTCAGTAA
CTAGGCTTAAAGCTAGTCGGGTCGGCTTACTATCTTGAAATCCGGCAGCGTAAGCTCCCCGTCCTTAACT
GCCTCGAGATAGTGACAGTACTCTGGGGACTTTCGGAGATCGTTATCGCGAATGCTCGGCATACTAATCG
TTGACTAGTCTTGGACTAGTCCCGAGCAAAAAGGATTGGAGGAGGAGGAGGAAGGTGAGAGTGAGACAAA
GAGCGAAATAAGAGCTTCAAAGGCTATCTCTAAGCAGTATGAAGGTTAAGTATCTAGTTCTTGACTAGAT
TTAAAAGAGATTTCGACTAGTTATGTACCTGGAGTTTGGATATAGGAATGTGTTGTGGTAACGAAATGTA
AGGGGGAGGAAAGAAAAAGTCGGTCAAGAGGTAACTCTAAGTCGGCCATTCCTTTTTGGGAGGCGCTAAC
CATAAACGGCATGGTCGACTTAGAGTTAGCTCAGGGAATTTAGGGAGTTATCTGCGACCACTGGACTCTC
AGGCTTTCCATTGGGGTACTAACATAGCCATCAAATGCCGGCCCGTGTTTAATCTCCTCGAGATGGCTGG
GCTCACATGCGTTCTACTCAAAAACTCTTATACCTAGGCCCTCTCCCAATCGTGTATGTTTGGACCTTCC
TCTCTCACACTTTGGATAACATCAAGCATA
